Addgene plasmid #100681: YCe1897 HC_Kan_C-KDEL_8a
Purpose: part designed to occupy position 8a of EMMA. Functional category: Signal peptide for subcellular targeting
Depositing lab: Yizhi Cai. Depositing organization: University of Edinburgh. Publication: EMMA: An Extensible Mammalian Modular Assembly Toolkit for the Rapid Design and Production of Diverse Expression Vectors. Martella A, Matjusaitis M, Auxillos J, Pollard SM, Cai Y. ACS Synth Biol. 2017 Apr 24. doi: 10.1021/acssynbio.7b00016. PubMed 28418644.
Backbone
  Vector backbone: pSMART HC_Kan
  Vector type: Synthetic Biology
Growth in bacteria
  Bacterial resistance: Kanamycin, 50 μg/mL
  Growth temperature: 37°C
  Growth strain: DH5alpha
  Copy number: High Copy
Gene/Insert
  Gene/Insert name: C-KDEL
  Species: H. sapiens (human)
  Cloning method: Restriction Enzyme; 5′ cloning site Unknown (unknown if destroyed); 3′ cloning site Unknown (unknown if destroyed)
Terms and licenses: Academic/Nonprofit Terms; Industry Terms: Not Available to Industry
Depositor comments: KDEL sequence at C terminal of the coding sequence cloned in position 7.
How to cite: YCe1897 HC_Kan_C-KDEL_8a was a gift from Yizhi Cai (Addgene plasmid # 100681 ; http://n2t.net/addgene:100681 ; RRID:Addgene_100681)
