[The description below was written by a language model from this plasmid's Addgene catalogue record and pLannotate feature annotations shown in this document.]
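Description:
YCe1897 HC_Kan_C-KDEL_8a is a small synthetic-biology part plasmid from the EMMA (Extensible Mammalian Modular Assembly) toolkit, built on the pSMART HC_Kan backbone. It is a storage and donor vector for propagation in E. coli, not an expression construct in its own right. It is maintained at high copy through a ColE1/pUC-type origin of replication and selected with kanamycin through an aph(3')-Ia aminoglycoside phosphotransferase gene, which the annotation places downstream of a cat gene promoter. Transcription terminators (tonB, T7Te and T3Te) flank the marker and the origin. In this kind of backbone they insulate the cloning region from transcription running into or out of the vector, which helps keep inserts stable.

The payload is a C-terminal KDEL motif, listed as human in origin and classed in the toolkit as a signal peptide for subcellular targeting. KDEL is the classic endoplasmic reticulum retention signal, recognised by receptors that return escaped luminal proteins from the Golgi to the ER. The part is designed to occupy position 8a of the EMMA assembly scheme, so that it is fused in frame to the C terminus of the coding sequence placed in position 7, directing the encoded protein to be retained in the ER once the assembled mammalian expression vector is used.

Two sequence records, of about 1.86 kb each, are annotated in opposite orientations and show the same six backbone features. Neither annotates the KDEL part itself, which presumably lies in the short unannotated region between the terminators. The record does not state the cloning sites or the flanking assembly sequences.
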