Features (pLannotate 1.2.2; 6 found; start..end, strand, type, name):
    203..232     +  terminator     T3Te terminator: phage T3 early transcription terminator
    254..841     +  rep_origin     ori: high-copy-number ColE1/pMB1/pBR322/pUC origin of replication
    853..880     -  terminator     T7Te terminator: phage T7 early transcription terminator
    904..1719    -  CDS            KanR: aminoglycoside phosphotransferase; aph(3')-Ia; confers resistance to kanamycin in bacteria or G418 (Geneticin®) in eukaryotes
   1720..1822    -  promoter       cat promoter: promoter of the E. coli cat gene encoding chloramphenicol acetyltransferase
   1823..1854    -  terminator     tonB terminator: bidirectional E. coli tonB-P14 transcription terminator
>Addgene plasmid #100681 | YCe1897 HC_Kan_C-KDEL_8a | depositor full sequence | sequence record 189604 | YCe1897 HC_Kan_C-KDEL_8a sequence 1863 bps
GGAGGTCAGGTATGATTTAAATGGTCAGTATTGAGCGATATCTAGAGAATTCGTCACGTCTCGAGGCAAG
GACGAGCTGTAAGCGGCCGCGACTCTAGATCATAATCAGCCATACCAATCCCGAGACGAAAACGAATTCA
AGCTTGATATCATTCAGGACGAGCCTCAGACTCCAGCGTAACTGGACTGCAATCAACTCACTGGCTCACC
TTCACGGGTGGGCCTTTCTTCGGTAGAAAATCAAAGGATCTTCTTGAGATCCTTTTTTTCTGCGCGTAAT
CTGCTGCTTGCAAACAAAAAAACCACCGCTACCAGCGGTGGTTTGTTTGCCGGATCAAGAGCTACCAACT
CTTTTTCCGAGGTAACTGGCTTCAGCAGAGCGCAGATACCAAATACTGTTCTTCTAGTGTAGCCGTAGTT
AGGCCACCACTTCAAGAACTCTGTAGCACCGCCTACATACCTCGCTCTGCTAATCCTGTTACCAGTGGCT
GCTGCCAGTGGCGATAAGTCGTGTCTTACCGGGTTGGACTCAAGACGATAGTTACCGGATAAGGCGCAGC
GGTCGGGCTGAACGGGGGGTTCGTGCACACAGCCCAGCTTGGAGCGAACGACCTACACCGAACTGAGATA
CCTACAGCGTGAGCTATGAGAAAGCGCCACGCTTCCCGAAGGGAGAAAGGCGGACAGGTATCCGGTAAGC
GGCAGGGTCGGAACAGGAGAGCGCACGAGGGAGCTTCCAGGGGGAAACGCCTGGTATCTTTATAGTCCTG
TCGGGTTTCGCCACCTCTGACTTGAGCATCGATTTTTGTGATGCTCGTCAGGGGGGCGGAGCCTATGGAA
AAACGCCAGCAACGCAGAAAGGCCCACCCGAAGGTGAGCCAGGTGATTACATTTGGGCCCTCATTAGAAA
AACTCATCGAGCATCAAGTGAAACTGCAATTTATTCATATCAGGATTATCAATACCATATTTTTGAAAAA
GCCGTTTCTGTAATGAAGGAGAAAACTCACCGAGGCAGTTCCATAGGATGGCAAGATCCTGGTATCGGTC
TGCGATTCCGACTCGTCCAACATCAATACAACCTATTAATTTCCCCTCGTCAAAAATAAGGTTATCAAGT
GAGAAATCACCATGAGTGACGACTGAATCCGGTGAGAATGGCAAAAGCTTATGCATTTCTTTCCAGACTT
GTTCAACAGGCCAGCCATTACGCTCGTCATCAAAATCACTCGCACCAACCAAACCGTTATTCATTCGTGA
TTGCGCCTGAGCGAGACGAAATACGCGATCGCCGTTAAAAGGACAATTACAAACAGGAATCGAATGCAAC
CGGCGCAGGAACACTGCCAGCGCATCAACAATATTTTCACCTGAATCAGGATATTCTTCTAATACCTGGA
ATGCTGTTTTCCCTGGGATCGCAGTGGTGAGTAACCATGCATCATCAGGAGTACGGATAAAATGCTTGAT
GGTCGGAAGAGGCATAAATTCCGTCAGCCAGTTTAGCCTGACCATCTCATCTGTAACATCATTGGCAACG
CTACCTTTGCCATGTTTCAGAAACAACTCTGGCGCATCGGGCTTCCCATACAATCGATAGATTGTCGCAC
CTGATTGCCCGACATTATCGCGAGCCCATTTATACCCATATAAATCAGCATCCATGTTGGAATTTAATCG
CGGCCTCGAGCAAGACGTTTCCCGTTGAATATGGCTCATTTTAGCTTCCTTAGCTCCTGAAAATCTCGAT
AACTCAAAAAATACGCCCGGTAGTGATCTTATTTCATTATGGTGAAAGTTGGAACCTCTTACGTGCCGAT
CAAGTCAAAAGCCTCCGGTCGGAGGCTTTTGACTTTCTGCTAT
