Features (pLannotate 1.2.2; 6 found; start..end, strand, type, name):
     29..60      +  terminator     tonB terminator: bidirectional E. coli tonB-P14 transcription terminator
     61..163     +  promoter       cat promoter: promoter of the E. coli cat gene encoding chloramphenicol acetyltransferase
    164..977     +  CDS            KanR (fragment): aminoglycoside phosphotransferase; aph(3')-Ia; confers resistance to kanamycin in bacteria or G418 (Geneticin®) in eukaryotes
   1000..1027    +  terminator     T7Te terminator: phage T7 early transcription terminator
   1039..1626    -  rep_origin     ori: high-copy-number ColE1/pMB1/pBR322/pUC origin of replication
   1648..1677    -  terminator     T3Te terminator: phage T3 early transcription terminator
>Addgene plasmid #100681 | YCe1897 HC_Kan_C-KDEL_8a | addgene full sequence | sequence record 192892 | Addgene NGS Result
TAAATCATACCTGACCTCCATAGCAGAAAGTCAAAAGCCTCCGACCGGAGGCTTTTGACTTGATCGGCAC
GTAAGAGGTTCCAACTTTCACCATAATGAAATAAGATCACTACCGGGCGTATTTTTTGAGTTATCGAGAT
TTTCAGGAGCTAAGGAAGCTAAAATGAGCCATATTCAACGGGAAACGTCTTGCTCGAGGCCGCGATTAAA
TTCCAACATGGATGCTGATTTATATGGGTATAAATGGGCTCGCGATAATGTCGGGCAATCAGGTGCGACA
ATCTATCGATTGTATGGGAAGCCCGATGCGCCAGAGTTGTTTCTGAAACATGGCAAAGGTAGCGTTGCCA
ATGATGTTACAGATGAGATGGTCAGGCTAAACTGGCTGACGGAATTTATGCCTCTTCCGACCATCAAGCA
TTTTATCCGTACTCCTGATGATGCATGGTTACTCACCACTGCGATCCCAGGGAAAACAGCATTCCAGGTA
TTAGAAGAATATCCTGATTCAGGTGAAAATATTGTTGATGCGCTGGCAGTGTTCCTGCGCCGGTTGCATT
CGATTCCTGTTTGTAATTGTCCTTTTAACGGCGATCGCGTATTTCGTCTCGCTCAGGCGCAATCACGAAT
GAATAACGGTTTGGTTGGTGCGAGTGATTTTGATGACGAGCGTAATGGCTGGCCTGTTGAACAAGTCTGG
AAAGAAATGCATAAGCTTTTGCCATTCTCACCGGATTCAGTCGTCACTCATGGTGATTTCTCACTTGATA
ACCTTATTTTTGACGAGGGGAAATTAATAGGTTGTATTGATGTTGGACGAGTCGGAATCGCAGACCGATA
CCAGGATCTTGCCATCCTATGGAACTGCCTCGGTGAGTTTTCTCCTTCATTACAGAAACGGCTTTTTCAA
AAATATGGTATTGATAATCCTGATATGAATAAATTGCAGTTTCACTTGATGCTCGATGAGTTTTTCTGAG
GGCCCAAATGTAATCACCTGGCTCACCTTCGGGTGGGCCTTTCTGCGTTGCTGGCGTTTTTCCATAGGCT
CCGCCCCCCTGACGAGCATCACAAAAATCGATGCTCAAGTCAGAGGTGGCGAAACCCGACAGGACTATAA
AGATACCAGGCGTTTCCCCCTGGAAGCTCCCTCGTGCGCTCTCCTGTTCCGACCCTGTCGCTTACCGGAT
ACCTGTCCGCCTTTCTCCCTTCGGGAAGCGTGGCGCTTTCTCATAGCTCACGCTGTAGGTATCTCAGTTC
GGTGTAGGTCGTTCGCTCCAAGCTGGGCTGTGTGCACGAACCCCCCGTTCAGCCCGACCGCTGCGCCTTA
TCCGGTAACTATCGTCTTGAGTCCAACCCGGTAAGACACGACTTATCGCCACTGGCAGCAGCCACTGGTA
ACAGGATTAGCAGAGCGAGGTATGTAGGCGGTGCTACAGAGTTCTTGAAGTGGTGGCCTAACTACGGCTA
CACTAGAAGAACAGTATTTGGTATCTGCGCTCTGCTGAAGCCAGTTACCTCGGAAAAAGAGTTGGTAGCT
CTTGATCCGGCAAACAAACCACCGCTGGTAGCGGTGGTTTTTTTGTTTGCAAGCAGCAGATTACGCGCAG
AAAAAAAGGATCTCAAGAAGATCCTTTGATTTTCTACCGAAGAAAGGCCCACCCGTGAAGGTGAGCCAGT
GAGTTGATTGCAGTCCAGTTACGCTGGAGTCTGAGGCTCGTCCTGAATGATATCAAGCTTGAATTCGTTT
CGTCTCGGGATTGGTATGGCTGATTATGATCTAGAGTCGCGGCCGCTTACAGCTCGTCCTTGCCTCGAGA
CGTGACGAATTCTCTAGATATCGCTCAATACTGACCATT
